Addgene plasmid #224209: pMSP1D1-Strep-II
Purpose: Membrane scaffold protein (MSP1D1) with Strep-II tag. pMSP1D1, 7xHis tag swapped for a Strep-II tag.
Depositing lab: Anne Robinson. Depositing organization: Carnegie Mellon University. Publication: Ligand binding kinetics to evaluate the function and stability of A(2A)R in nanodiscs. Pettersen JM, McCracken O, Robinson AS. Biophys J. 2025 Jan 21;124(2):440-457. doi: 10.1016/j.bpj.2024.12.018. Epub 2024 Dec 17. PubMed 39690743.
Backbone
  Vector backbone: pET 28a
  Total vector size (bp): 5883
  Vector type: Bacterial Expression
Growth in bacteria
  Bacterial resistance: Kanamycin, 50 μg/mL
  Growth temperature: 37°C
  Growth strain: DH5alpha
  Copy number: Unknown
Gene/Insert
  Gene/Insert name: MSP1D1-Strep-II (alt name: Membrane scaffold protein)
  Species: Synthetic
  Mutation: Substitution of 7xHis tag found in pMSP1D1 for a Strep-II tag
  Promoter: T7
  Tag / fusion protein: Strep-II Tag (N terminal on insert)
  Cloning method: Other
  Sequencing primers: 5′ TAATACGACTCACTATAGGG
Terms and licenses: Academic/Nonprofit Terms; Industry Terms: Not Available to Industry
Depositor comments: pMSP1D1(#20061) was obtained from Addgene (Stephen Sligar). The N-term 7xHis tag was replaced with a Strep-II tag.
How to cite: pMSP1D1-Strep-II was a gift from Anne Robinson (Addgene plasmid # 224209 ; http://n2t.net/addgene:224209 ; RRID:Addgene_224209)
