[The description below was written by a language model from this plasmid's Addgene catalogue record and pLannotate feature annotations shown in this document.]
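Description:
pMSP1D1-Strep-II is a bacterial expression plasmid of about 5.9 kb built on the pET-28a backbone, encoding the membrane scaffold protein MSP1D1 with an N-terminal Strep-II affinity tag. It was derived from the original pMSP1D1 plasmid by replacing the N-terminal 7xHis tag with Strep-II. The plasmid replicates in E. coli from a ColE1/pBR322-type origin accompanied by the rop gene and bom region, which keep copy number moderate. It is selected with kanamycin through an aminoglycoside phosphotransferase gene. An f1 origin is also present, as are short tetracycline-resistance fragments that are remnants of the backbone's ancestry.

The scaffold protein coding sequence lies downstream of a T7 promoter with an adjacent lac operator and the T7 gene 10 ribosome binding site, and it is followed by the T7 terminator. A plasmid-borne lacI gene supplies repressor, so expression requires a host providing T7 RNA polymerase and is induced with IPTG. The automated annotation identifies the insert as an apolipoprotein A-I fragment, consistent with MSP1D1 being an engineered, truncated ApoA-I derivative; the record lists the insert as synthetic. The Strep-II tag itself was not picked up by the annotation. The short His-tag fragment annotated between the insert and the terminator appears to be the vector's C-terminal tag region, and the record does not indicate that it is part of the expressed protein.

MSP1D1 wraps around a patch of lipid bilayer to form nanodiscs. The associated work used nanodiscs to study ligand-binding kinetics, function and stability of the A2A adenosine receptor. A Strep-II tag on the scaffold allows purification on Strep-Tactin resin independently of any His-tagged membrane protein.
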