Features (pLannotate 1.2.2; 19 found; start..end, strand, type, name):
    198..245     -  terminator     T7 terminator: transcription terminator for bacteriophage T7 RNA polymerase
    253..302     -  CDS            SET1 (fragment): solubility-enhancement tag derived from T7 phage gene 10B
    312..329     -  CDS            9xHis (fragment): 9xHis affinity tag
    352..918     -  CDS            APOA1 (fragment): APOA1_GORGO - Experimental evidence at protein level: Swiss-Prot protein existence level 1. Participates in the reverse transport of cholesterol from tissues to the liver for excretion by promoting cholesterol efflux from tissues and by acting as a cofactor for the lecithin cholesterol acyltransferase (LCAT). As part of the SPAP complex, activates spermatozoa motility (By similarity). From Gorilla gorilla gorilla (Western lowland gorilla).
    997..1019    -  RBS            RBS: efficient ribosome binding site from bacteriophage T7 gene 10 (Olins and Rangwala, 1989)
   1034..1058    -  protein_bind   lac operator: The lac repressor binds to the lac operator to inhibit transcription in E. coli. This inhibition can be relieved by adding lactose or isopropyl-β-D-thiogalactopyranoside (IPTG). lac repressor encoded by lacI
   1059..1077    -  promoter       T7 promoter: promoter for bacteriophage T7 RNA polymerase
   1099..1378    +  CDS            TcR (fragment): tetracycline efflux protein; tet; confers resistance to tetracycline
   1386..1463    +  promoter       lacI promoter: lacI
   1464..2546    +  CDS            lacI: lac repressor; lacI; The lac repressor binds to the lac operator to inhibit transcription in E. coli. This inhibition can be relieved by adding lactose or isopropyl-β-D-thiogalactopyranoside (IPTG).
   2559..2580    +  protein_bind   CAP binding site: CAP binding activates transcription in the presence of cAMP. E. coli catabolite activator protein
   2595..2886    +  CDS            TcR (fragment): tetracycline efflux protein; tet; confers resistance to tetracycline
   2958..3338    -  CDS            YPB1_ECOLX: Protein predicted: Swiss-Prot protein existence level 4. From Escherichia coli.
   3355..3546    +  CDS            rop: Rop protein, which maintains plasmids at low copy number; rop
   3648..3787    +  misc_feature   bom: basis of mobility region from pBR322
   3973..4561    -  rep_origin     ori: high-copy-number ColE1/pMB1/pBR322/pUC origin of replication
   4683..5498    +  CDS            KanR: aminoglycoside phosphotransferase; aph(3')-Ia; confers resistance to kanamycin in bacteria or G418 (Geneticin®) in eukaryotes
   5507..5564    -  promoter       AmpR promoter (fragment): bla
   5617..161     -  rep_origin     f1 ori (across the origin) (sequence partly withheld): f1 bacteriophage origin of replication; arrow indicates direction of (+) strand synthesis
>Addgene plasmid #224209 | pMSP1D1-Strep-II | addgene full sequence | sequence record 446873 | Addgene NGS Result
[36 nt withheld, positions 1-36]
G
[124 nt withheld, positions 38-161]
CCCATTCGCCAATCCGGATATAGTTCCTCCTTTCAGCAAAAAACCCCTCAAGACCCGTTTAGAGGCCCCA
AGGGGTTATGCTAGTTATTGCTCAGCGGTGGCAGCAGCCAACTCAGCTTCCTTTCGGGCTTTGTTAGCAG
CCGGATCTCAGTGGTGGTGGTGGTGGTGCTCGAGTGCGGCCGCAAGCTTACTGGGTATTCAGCTTTTTAG
TATATTCTTCCAGAGCTGACAGAAAACTGACTTTAAAGCTCTCAAGAACAGGCAATAAGCCCTGGCGTAG
ATCTTCCAGCGCCGGTTTCGCTTTTTCGCTCAAGGTGCTCAGGTGTTCTGTCGCTTTCGCGTGGTACTCA
GCCAAGCGGGCACCCCCGTTTTCTTTCAGCGCCTCGAGACGTGCGGCCAAACGCTGGCGAAGTTCATCCG
AATACGGCGCCAAATGAGTCCGGAGTGCATCAACATGTGCACGGGCGCGATCGCGCATTTCTTCGCCTAA
TGGGCTGAGCTTCTCTTGGAGCTCATGGAGTTTTTGGCGTGCCCCCTCTTGCAGTTCCGCACGCAGCGGT
TCCACCTTTTGACGATATAATTCCATCTCTTCCTGCCATTTTTTCTGAAAGTCATCGAGATATGGCTGAA
CCTTGGCCTTCACCTCTTCTAAATCTTTGGACATTTCCTGACGCAGTCCCTCGGTTTCTTTTTCCAGGTT
GTCCCAGAATTCCTGCGTCACGGGGCCCAGTTGTTCGCGAAGTTTACTGAAGGTAGAACCCTGAAAATAC
AAATTCTCAGTAGTAGGAATATCATAATCTTTTTCAAACTGCGGATGGCTCCAACCCATGGTATATCTCC
TTCTTAAAGTTAAACAAAATTATTTCTAGAGGGGAATTGTTATCCGCTCACAATTCCCCTATAGTGAGTC
GTATTAATTTCGCGGGATCGAGATCTCGATCCTCTACGCCGGACGCATCGTGGCCGGCATCACCGGCGCC
ACAGGTGCGGTTGCTGGCGCCTATATCGCCGACATCACCGATGGGGAAGATCGGGCTCGCCACTTCGGGC
TCATGAGCGCTTGTTTCGGCGTGGGTATGGTGGCAGGCCCCGTGGCCGGGGGACTGTTGGGCGCCATCTC
CTTGCATGCACCATTCCTTGCGGCGGCGGTGCTCAACGGCCTCAACCTACTACTGGGCTGCTTCCTAATG
CAGGAGTCGCATAAGGGAGAGCGTCGAGATCCCGGACACCATCGAATGGCGCAAAACCTTTCGCGGTATG
GCATGATAGCGCCCGGAAGAGAGTCAATTCAGGGTGGTGAATGTGAAACCAGTAACGTTATACGATGTCG
CAGAGTATGCCGGTGTCTCTTATCAGACCGTTTCCCGCGTGGTGAACCAGGCCAGCCACGTTTCTGCGAA
AACGCGGGAAAAAGTGGAAGCGGCGATGGCGGAGCTGAATTACATTCCCAACCGCGTGGCACAACAACTG
GCGGGCAAACAGTCGTTGCTGATTGGCGTTGCCACCTCCAGTCTGGCCCTGCACGCGCCGTCGCAAATTG
TCGCGGCGATTAAATCTCGCGCCGATCAACTGGGTGCCAGCGTGGTGGTGTCGATGGTAGAACGAAGCGG
CGTCGAAGCCTGTAAAGCGGCGGTGCACAATCTTCTCGCGCAACGCGTCAGTGGGCTGATCATTAACTAT
CCGCTGGATGACCAGGATGCCATTGCTGTGGAAGCTGCCTGCACTAATGTTCCGGCGTTATTTCTTGATG
TCTCTGACCAGACACCCATCAACAGTATTATTTTCTCCCATGAAGACGGTACGCGACTGGGCGTGGAGCA
TCTGGTCGCATTGGGTCACCAGCAAATCGCGCTGTTAGCGGGCCCATTAAGTTCTGTCTCGGCGCGTCTG
CGTCTGGCTGGCTGGCATAAATATCTCACTCGCAATCAAATTCAGCCGATAGCGGAACGGGAAGGCGACT
GGAGTGCCATGTCCGGTTTTCAACAAACCATGCAAATGCTGAATGAGGGCATCGTTCCCACTGCGATGCT
GGTTGCCAACGATCAGATGGCGCTGGGCGCAATGCGCGCCATTACCGAGTCCGGGCTGCGCGTTGGTGCG
GATATCTCGGTAGTGGGATACGACGATACCGAAGACAGCTCATGTTATATCCCGCCGTTAACCACCATCA
AACAGGATTTTCGCCTGCTGGGGCAAACCAGCGTGGACCGCTTGCTGCAACTCTCTCAGGGCCAGGCGGT
GAAGGGCAATCAGCTGTTGCCCGTCTCACTGGTGAAAAGAAAAACCACCCTGGCGCCCAATACGCAAACC
GCCTCTCCCCGCGCGTTGGCCGATTCATTAATGCAGCTGGCACGACAGGTTTCCCGACTGGAAAGCGGGC
AGTGAGCGCAACGCAATTAATGTAAGTTAGCTCACTCATTAGGCACCGGGATCTCGACCGATGCCCTTGA
GAGCCTTCAACCCAGTCAGCTCCTTCCGGTGGGCGCGGGGCATGACTATCGTCGCCGCACTTATGACTGT
CTTCTTTATCATGCAACTCGTAGGACAGGTGCCGGCAGCGCTCTGGGTCATTTTCGGCGAGGACCGCTTT
CGCTGGAGCGCGACGATGATCGGCCTGTCGCTTGCGGTATTCGGAATCTTGCACGCCCTCGCTCAAGCCT
TCGTCACTGGTCCCGCCACCAAACGTTTCGGCGAGAAGCAGGCCATTATCGCCGGCATGGCGGCCCCACG
GGTGCGCATGATCGTGCTCCTGTCGTTGAGGACCCGGCTAGGCTGGCGGGGTTGCCTTACTGGTTAGCAG
AATGAATCACCGATACGCGAGCGAACGTGAAGCGACTGCTGCTGCAAAACGTCTGCGACCTGAGCAACAA
CATGAATGGTCTTCGGTTTCCGTGTTTCGTAAAGTCTGGAAACGCGGAAGTCAGCGCCCTGCACCATTAT
GTTCCGGATCTGCATCGCAGGATGCTGCTGGCTACCCTGTGGAACACCTACATCTGTATTAACGAAGCGC
TGGCATTGACCCTGAGTGATTTTTCTCTGGTCCCGCCGCATCCATACCGCCAGTTGTTTACCCTCACAAC
GTTCCAGTAACCGGGCATGTTCATCATCAGTAACCCGTATCGTGAGCATCCTCTCTCGTTTCATCGGTAT
CATTACCCCCATGAACAGAAATCCCCCTTACACGGAGGCATCAGTGACCAAACAGGAAAAAACCGCCCTT
AACATGGCCCGCTTTATCAGAAGCCAGACATTAACGCTTCTGGAGAAACTCAACGAGCTGGACGCGGATG
AACAGGCAGACATCTGTGAATCGCTTCACGACCACGCTGATGAGCTTTACCGCAGCTGCCTCGCGCGTTT
CGGTGATGACGGTGAAAACCTCTGACACATGCAGCTCCCGGAGACGGTCACAGCTTGTCTGTAAGCGGAT
GCCGGGAGCAGACAAGCCCGTCAGGGCGCGTCAGCGGGTGTTGGCGGGTGTCGGGGCGCAGCCATGACCC
AGTCACGTAGCGATAGCGGAGTGTATACTGGCTTAACTATGCGGCATCAGAGCAGATTGTACTGAGAGTG
CACCATTGCGGTGTGAAATACCGCACAGATGCGTAAGGAGAAAATACCGCATCAGGCGCTCTTCCGCTTC
CTCGCTCACTGACTCGCTGCGCTCGGTCGTTCGGCTGCGGCGAGCGGTATCAGCTCACTCAAAGGCGGTA
ATACGGTTATCCACAGAATCAGGGGATAACGCAGGAAAGAACATGTGAGCAAAAGGCCAGCAAAAGGCCA
GGAACCGTAAAAAGGCCGCGTTGCTGGCGTTTTTCCATAGGCTCCGCCCCCCTGACGAGCATCACAAAAA
TCGACGCTCAAGTCAGAGGTGGCGAAACCCGACAGGACTATAAAGATACCAGGCGTTTCCCCCTGGAAGC
TCCCTCGTGCGCTCTCCTGTTCCGACCCTGCCGCTTACCGGATACCTGTCCGCCTTTCTCCCTTCGGGAA
GCGTGGCGCTTTCTCATAGCTCACGCTGTAGGTATCTCAGTTCGGTGTAGGTCGTTCGCTCCAAGCTGGG
CTGTGTGCACGAACCCCCCGTTCAGCCCGACCGCTGCGCCTTATCCGGTAACTATCGTCTTGAGTCCAAC
CCGGTAAGACACGACTTATCGCCACTGGCAGCAGCCACTGGTAACAGGATTAGCAGAGCGAGGTATGTAG
GCGGTGCTACAGAGTTCTTGAAGTGGTGGCCTAACTACGGCTACACTAGAAGGACAGTATTTGGTATCTG
CGCTCTGCTGAAGCCAGTTACCTTCGGAAAAAGAGTTGGTAGCTCTTGATCCGGCAAACAAACCACCGCT
GGTAGCGGTGGTTTTTTTGTTTGCAAGCAGCAGATTACGCGCAGAAAAAAAGGATTTCAAGAAGATCCTT
TGATCTTTTCTACGGGGTCTGACGCTCAGTGGAACGAAAACTCACGTTAAGGGATTTTGGTCATGAACAA
TAAAACTGTCTGCTTACATAAACAGTAATACAAGGGGTGTTATGAGCCATATTCAACGGGAAACGTCTTG
CTCTAGGCCGCGATTAAATTCCAACATGGATGCTGATTTATATGGGTATAAATGGGCTCGCGATAATGTC
GGGCAATCAGGTGCGACAATCTATCGATTGTATGGGAAGCCCGATGCGCCAGAGTTGTTTCTGAAACATG
GCAAAGGTAGCGTTGCCAATGATGTTACAGATGAGATGGTCAGACTAAACTGGCTGACGGAATTTATGCC
TCTTCCGACCATCAAGCATTTTATCCGTACTCCTGATGATGCATGGTTACTCACCACTGCGATCCCCGGG
AAAACAGCATTCCAGGTATTAGAAGAATATCCTGATTCAGGTGAAAATATTGTTGATGCGCTGGCAGTGT
TCCTGCGCCGGTTGCATTCGATTCCTGTTTGTAATTGTCCTTTTAACAGCGATCGCGTATTTCGTCTCGC
TCAGGCGCAATCACGAATGAATAACGGTTTGGTTGATGCGAGTGATTTTGATGACGAGCGTAATGGCTGG
CCTGTTGAACAAGTCTGGAAAGAAATGCATAAACTTTTGCCATTCTCACCGGATTCAGTCGTCACTCATG
GTGATTTCTCACTTGATAACCTTATTTTTGACGAGGGGAAATTAATAGGTTGTATTGATGTTGGACGAGT
CGGAATCGCAGACCGATACCAGGATCTTGCCATCCTATGGAACTGCCTCGGTGAGTTTTCTCCTTCATTA
CAGAAACGGCTTTTTCAAAAATATGGTATTGATAATCCTGATATGAATAAATTGCAGTTTCATTTGATGC
TCGATGAGTTTTTCTAAGAATTAATTCATGAGCGGATACATATTTGAATGTATTTAGAAAAATAAACAAA
TAGGGGTTCCGCGCACATTTCCCCGAAAAGTGCCACCTAAATTGTAAGCGTTAATATTTTGTTAAAATTC
GCGTTAAATTTTTGTTAAATCAGCTCATTTTTTAACCAATAGGCCGAAATCGGCAAAATCCCTTATAAAT
CAAAAGAATAGACCGAGATAGGGT
[37 nt withheld, positions 5716-5752]
AAAGAACGTGGACTCCAACGTCAAAGG
[49 nt withheld, positions 5780-5828]
T
[55 nt withheld, positions 5830-5884]
